>Addgene plasmid #222404 | pLN43 - pBait-1xMS2-7GC[chiP-5']-TtrpA | addgene full sequence | sequence record 451848 | Addgene NGS Result
AACGAGTATCCCGGCAGCAGGGGATCATTTTGCGCTTCAGCCATACTTTTCATACTCCCGCCATTCAGAG
AAGAAACCAATTGTCCATATTGCATCAGACATTGCCGTCACTGCGTCTTTTACTGGCTCTTCTCGCTAAC
CAAACCGGTAACCCCGCTTATTAAAAGCATTCTGTAACAAAGCGGGACCAAAGCCATGACAAAAACGCGT
AACAAAAGTGTCTATAATCACGGCAGAAAAGTCCACATTGATTATTTGCACGGCGTCACACTTTGCTATG
CCATAGCATTTTTATCCATAAGATTAGCGGATCCTACCTGACGCTTTTTATCGCAACTCTCTACTGTTTG
AATTCAGAAAACATGAGGATCACCCATGTCTGCAGGGCCCGGGGTAGTCAGCGAGACTTTTCTCAACGCT
ACTTTTTTAATTTTTATTTTTTCGCTGTTCACCTTTGGTGCAGCAATTTATACGTCAAAGAGGATTAACC
CATGCGTACGTTTAAGCTTTAACCGGGCCAGCCCGCCTAATGAGCGGGCTTTTTTTTCAGCTTGGCTGTT
TTGGCGGATGAGAGAAGATTTTCAGCCTGATACAGATTAAATCAGAACGCAGAAGCGGTCTGATAAAACA
GAATTTGCCTGGCGGCAGTAGCGCGGTGGTCCCACCTGACCCCATGCCGAACTCAGAAGTGAAACGCCGT
AGCGCCGATGGTAGTGTGGGGTCTCCCCATGCGAGAGTAGGGAACTGCCAGGCATCAAATAAAACGAAAG
GCTCAGTCGAAAGACTGGGCCTTTCGTTTTATCTGTTGTTTGTCGGTGAACGCTCTCCTGAGTAGGACAA
ATCCGCCGGGAGCGGATTTGAACGTTGCGAAGCAACGGCCCGGAGGGTGGCGGGCAGGACGCCCGCCATA
AACTGCCAGGCATCAAATTAAGCAGAAGGCCATCCTGACGGATGGCCTTTTTGCGTTTCTACAAACCCTC
AGGCATTTGAGAAGCACACGGTCACACTGCTTCCGGTAGTCAATAAACCGGTAAACCAGCAATAGACATA
AGCGGCTATTTAACGACCCTGCCCTGAACCGACGACCGGGTCATCGTGGCCGGATCTTGCGGCCCCTCGG
CTTGAACGAATTGTTAGACATTATTTGCCGACTACCTTGGTGATCTCGCCTTTCACGTAGTGGACAAATT
CTTCCAACTGATCTGCGCGCGAGGCCAAGCGATCTTCTTCTTGTCCAAGATAAGCCTGTCTAGCTTCAAG
TATGACGGGCTGATACTGGGCCGGCAGGCGCTCCATTGCCCAGTCGGCAGCGACATCCTTCGGCGCGATT
TTGCCGGTTACTGCGCTGTACCAAATGCGGGACAACGTAAGCACTACATTTCGCTCATCGCCAGCCCAGT
CGGGCGGCGAGTTCCATAGCGTTAAGGTTTCATTTAGCGCCTCAAATAGATCCTGTTCAGGAACCGGATC
AAAGAGTTCCTCCGCCGCTGGACCTACCAAGGCAACGCTATGTTCTCTTGCTTTTGTCAGCAAGATAGCC
AGATCAATGTCGATCGTGGCTGGCTCGAAGATACCTGCAAGAATGTCATTGCGCTGCCATTCTCCAAATT
GCAGTTCGCGCTTAGCTGGATAACGCCACGGAATGATGTCGTCGTGCACAACAATGGTGACTTCTACAGC
GCGGAGAATCTCGCTCTCTCCAGGGGAAGCCGAAGTTTCCAAAAGGTCGTTGATCAAAGCTCGCCGCGTT
GTTTCATCAAGCCTTACGGTCACCGTAACCAGCAAATCAATATCACTGTGTGGCTTCAGGCCGCCATCCA
CTGCGGAGCCGTACAAATGTACGGCCAGCAACGTCGGTTCGAGATGGCGCTCGATGACGCCAACTACCTC
TGATAGTTGAGTCGATACTTCGGCGATCACCGCTTCCCTCATACTCTTCCTTTTTCAATATTATTGAAGC
ATTTATCAGGGTTATTGTCTCATGAGCGGATACATATTTGAATGTATTTAGAAAAATAAACAAATAGCTA
GCTCACTCGGTCGCTACGCTCCGGGCGTGAGACTGCGGCGGGCGCTGCGGACACATACAAAGTTACCCAC
AGATTCCGTGGATAAGCAGGGGACTAACATGTGAGGCAAAACAGCAGGGCCGCGCCGGTGGCGTTTTTCC
ATAGGCTCCGCCCTCCTGCCAGAGTTCACATAAACAGACGCTTTTCCGGTGCATCTGTGGGAGCCGTGAG
GCTCAACCATGAATCTGACAGTACGGGCGAAACCCGACAGGACTTAAAGATCCCCACCGTTTCCGGCGGG
TCGCTCCCTCTTGCGCTCTCCTGTTCCGACCCTGCCGTTTACCGGATACCTGTTCCGCCTTTCTCCCTTA
CGGGAAGTGTGGCGCTTTCTCATAGCTCACACACTGGTATCTCGGCTCGGTGTAGGTCGTTCGCTCCAAG
CTGGGCTGTAAGCAAGAACTCCCCGTTCAGCCCGACTGCTGCGCCTTATCCGGTAACTGTTCACTTGAGT
CCAACCCGGAAAAGCACGGTAAAACGCCACTGGCAGCAGCCATTGGTAACTGGGAGTTCGCAGAGGATTT
GTTTAGCTAAACACGCGGTTGCTCTTGAAGTGTGCGCCAAAGTCCGGCTACACTGGAAGGACAGATTTGG
TTGCTGTGCTCTGCGAAAGCCAGTTACCACGGTTAAGCAGTTCCCCAACTGACTTAACCTTCGATCAAAC
CACCTCCCCAGGTGGTTTTTTCGAAGGTTAAGTCAGTTGGGGAACTGCTTAACCTTCGATCAAACCACCT
CCCCAGGTGGTTTTTTCGTTTACAGGGCAAAAGATTACGCGCAGAAAAAAAGGATCTCAAGAAGATCCTT
TGATCTTTTCTACTGAACCGCTCTAGATTTCAGTGCAATTTATCTCTTCAAATGTAGCACCTGAAGTCAG
CCCCATACGATATAAGTTGTAATTCTCATGTTAGTCATGCCCCGCGCCCACCGGAAGGAGCTGACTGGGT
TGAAGGCTCTCAAGGGCATCGGTCGAGATCCCGGTGCCTAATGAGTGAGCTAACTTACATTAATTGCGTT
GCGCTCACTGCCCGCTTTCCAGTCGGGAAACCTGTCGTGCCAGCTGCATTAATGAATCGGCCAACGCGCG
GGGAGAGGCGGTTTGCGTATTGGGCGCCATCGATGCATAATGTGCCTGTCAAATGGACGAAGCAGGGATT
CTGCAAACCCTATGCTACTCCGTCAAGCCGTCAATTGTCTGATTCGTTACCAATTATGACAACTTGACGG
CTACATCATTCACTTTTTCTTCACAACCGGCACGGAACTCGCTCGGGCTGGCCCCGGTGCATTTTTTAAA
TACCCGCGAGAAATAGAGTTGATCGTCAAAACCAACATTGCGACCGACGGTGGCGATAGGCATCCGGGTG
GTGCTCAAAAGCAGCTTCGCCTGGCTGATACGTTGGTCCTCGCGCCAGCTTAAGACGCTAATCCCTAACT
GCTGGCGGAAAAGATGTGACAGACGCGACGGCGACAAGCAAACATGCTGTGCGACGCTGGCGATATCAAA
ATTGCTGTCTGCCAGGTGATCGCTGATGTACTGACAAGCCTCGCGTACCCGATTATCCATCGGTGGATGG
AGCGACTCGTTAATCGCTTCCATGCGCCGCAGTAACAATTGCTCAAGCAGATTTATCGCCAGCAGCTCCG
AATAGCGCCCTTCCCCTTGCCCGGCGTTAATGATTTGCCCAAACAGGTCGCTGAAATGCGGCTGGTGCGC
TTCATCCGGGCGAAAGAACCCCGTATTGGCAAATATTGACGGCCAGTTAAGCCATTCATGCCAGTAGGCG
CGCGGACGAAAGTAAACCCACTGGTGATACCATTCGCGAGCCTCCGGATGACGACCGTAGTGATGAATCT
CTCCTGGCGGGAACAGCAAAATATCACCCGGTCGGCAAACAAATTCTCGTCCCTGATTTTTCACCACCCC
CTGACCGCGAATGGTGAGATTGAGAATATAACCTTTCATTCCCAGCGGTCGGTCGATAAAAAAATCGAGA
TAACCGTTGGCCTCAATCGGCGTTAAACCCGCCACCAGATGGGCATTA
Features (pLannotate 1.2.2; 13 found; start..end, strand, type, name):
     71..349     +  promoter       araBAD promoter: araBAD; promoter of the L-arabinose operon of E. coli; the araC regulatory gene is transcribed in the opposite direction (Guzman et al., 1995)
    361..379     +  misc_RNA       MS2 stem loop: stem loop that binds the bacteriophage MS2 coat protein
    637..752     +  ncRNA          5S rRNA: Accession: RF00001 - 5S ribosomal RNA
    756..842     +  terminator     rrnB T1 terminator: Escherichia coli rrnB; transcription terminator T1 from the E. coli rrnB gene
    934..961     +  terminator     rrnB T2 terminator: transcription terminator T2 from the E. coli rrnB gene
   1141..1932    -  CDS            SmR: aminoglycoside adenylyltransferase (Murphy, 1985); aadA; confers resistance to spectinomycin and streptomycin
   1933..2024    -  promoter       AmpR promoter: bla
   2072..2753    -  rep_origin     CloDF13 ori (fragment): Plasmids containing the CloDF13 (CDF) origin of replication can be propagated in E. coli cells that contain additional plasmids with compatible origins.
   2778..2875    -  rep_origin     CloDF13 ori (fragment): Plasmids containing the CloDF13 (CDF) origin of replication can be propagated in E. coli cells that contain additional plasmids with compatible origins.
   2972..3036    -  CDS            TcR (fragment): tetracycline efflux protein; tet; confers resistance to tetracycline
   3051..3072    -  protein_bind   CAP binding site: CAP binding activates transcription in the presence of cAMP. E. coli catabolite activator protein
   3085..3179    -  CDS            lacI (fragment): lac repressor; lacI; The lac repressor binds to the lac operator to inhibit transcription in E. coli. This inhibition can be relieved by adding lactose or isopropyl-β-D-thiogalactopyranoside (IPTG).
   3274..44      -  CDS            araC (across the origin): L-arabinose regulatory protein; araC
