[The description below was written by a language model from this plasmid's Addgene catalogue record and pLannotate feature annotations shown in this document.]
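Description:
pLN43 (pBait-1xMS2-7GC[chiP-5']-TtrpA) is a bacterial expression plasmid built on a pCDF backbone that serves as the "bait" RNA vector in a bacterial three-hybrid assay for RNA–protein interactions. It replicates from the CloDF13 origin, which is compatible with other common E. coli origins and so lets the plasmid coexist with the additional plasmids such an assay needs. Selection is through the aadA (SmR) aminoglycoside adenylyltransferase gene, annotated downstream of a bla-type promoter, which confers spectinomycin and streptomycin resistance. The sequenced record is about 4.1 kb.

The payload is a non-coding hybrid RNA transcribed from the arabinose-inducible araBAD (pBAD) promoter. The regulator gene araC is carried on the same plasmid in the divergent orientation, so transcription is controlled by L-arabinose. Immediately downstream of the promoter lies a single MS2 stem loop, the hairpin bound by bacteriophage MS2 coat protein, which acts as a handle for tethering the RNA. It is followed by the E. coli chiP 5' UTR (positions -98 to +12 relative to the start codon), cloned between retained XmaI and HindIII sites and flanked by a 7 bp GC clamp. A trpA terminator defines the 3' end of the RNA. The insert, clamp and trpA terminator come from the catalogue fields and are not individually annotated in the feature table.

Further downstream, the table shows a 5S rRNA segment and the rrnB T1 and T2 terminators. Short fragments of lacI and TcR and a CAP binding site also appear and look like backbone remnants. The retained cloning sites should allow the chiP segment to be exchanged for other bait RNAs.
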