Addgene plasmid #222404: pLN43 - pBait-1xMS2-7GC[chiP-5']-TtrpA
Purpose: arabinose-induced synthesis of a hybrid RNA containing a 5' MS2 hairpin, E. coli chiP 5'UTR insert between XmaI and HindIII sites, surrounded by a 7bp GC clamp, and followed by a 3' trpA terminator.
Depositing lab: Katherine Berry. Depositing organization: Mount Holyoke College. Publication: Improved constructs for bait RNA display in a bacterial three-hybrid assay. Nguyen LD, LeBlanc H, Berry KE. Sci Rep. 2025 Jan 30;15(1):3820. doi: 10.1038/s41598-024-85082-9. PubMed 39885279.
Backbone
  Vector backbone: pCDF
  Backbone size w/o insert (bp): 3933
  Vector type: Bacterial Expression
Growth in bacteria
  Bacterial resistance: Spectinomycin, 50 μg/mL
  Growth temperature: 37°C
  Growth strain: NEB Stable
  Copy number: Unknown
Gene/Insert
  Gene/Insert name: 5’UTR of chiP (-98 to +12, relative to AUG)
  Species: E. coli
  Insert size (bp): 107
  Entrez Gene: chiP (a.k.a. b0681, ECK0669, ybfM)
  Promoter: pBAD
  Tag / fusion protein: 1xMS2 hairpin, 7GC clamp, TtrpA terminator
  Cloning method: Restriction Enzyme; 5′ cloning site XmaI (not destroyed); 3′ cloning site HindIII (not destroyed)
  Sequencing primers: 5′ CCGGTAACCCCGCTTATTAAAAGC; 3′ TATCAGACCGCTTCTGCGTTC
Terms and licenses: Academic/Nonprofit Terms; Industry Terms: Not Available to Industry
Depositor comments: Please visit https://doi.org/10.1101/2024.07.23.604302 for bioRxiv preprint.
How to cite: pLN43 - pBait-1xMS2-7GC[chiP-5']-TtrpA was a gift from Katherine Berry (Addgene plasmid # 222404 ; http://n2t.net/addgene:222404 ; RRID:Addgene_222404)
